Addgene plasmid #180698: pMYT045
Purpose: (Empty Backbone) Assembly cassette with ConL3 and ConR4 connectors to be used in the Dueber YTK and Ellis MYT systems
Depositing lab: Tom Ellis. Depositing organization: Imperial College London. Publication: A Multiplex MoClo Toolkit for Extensive and Flexible Engineering of Saccharomyces cerevisiae. Shaw WM, Khalil AS, Ellis T. ACS Synth Biol. 2023 Nov 6. doi: 10.1021/acssynbio.3c00423. PubMed 37930278.
Backbone
  Vector backbone: pYTK095
  Backbone manufacturer: John Dueber
  Vector type: Synthetic Biology
Growth in bacteria
  Bacterial resistance: Ampicillin, 100 μg/mL
  Growth temperature: 37°C
  Growth strain: DH5alpha
  Copy number: High Copy
Gene/Insert
  Gene/Insert name: None
Terms and licenses: Academic/Nonprofit Terms; Industry Terms: Not Available to Industry
Depositor comments: GFP expression in E. coli. Plasmid yields may drop after multiple passages or delayed miniprepping after the culture has saturated. We suggest streaking onto solid media to pick fresh colonies every time.
How to cite: pMYT045 was a gift from Tom Ellis (Addgene plasmid # 180698 ; http://n2t.net/addgene:180698 ; RRID:Addgene_180698)
