[The description below was written by a language model from this plasmid's Addgene catalogue record and pLannotate feature annotations shown in this document.]
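Description:
pMYT045 is an empty assembly cassette vector for hierarchical Golden Gate (MoClo) cloning in yeast engineering, built on the pYTK095 backbone and designed for use with the Dueber Yeast Toolkit (YTK) and the Ellis Multiplex Yeast Toolkit (MYT). It is a small plasmid of about 3.3 kb that is propagated in E. coli. The annotated maintenance elements are a high-copy ColE1/pUC-type origin of replication and a β-lactamase gene under its native bla promoter, which gives ampicillin selection. No yeast origin, yeast marker or integration homology appears in the feature table, consistent with a plasmid that serves as a bacterial intermediate for building transcription units rather than as a final yeast vector.

The record lists no insert. Instead, the cloning position is occupied by a superfolder GFP coding sequence followed by the rrnB T1 and T7Te transcription terminators. The depositor notes that GFP is expressed in E. coli, although the promoter driving it is not annotated. In toolkits of this type, such a GFP cassette typically acts as a dropout marker. Correct assembly of parts replaces it, so successful clones can be recognised as non-fluorescent colonies.

The defining feature of the plasmid is its pair of ConL3 and ConR4 connectors, which are named in the catalogue entry but not picked up by the automated annotation. In the YTK scheme, connectors flank an assembled transcription unit and set its position and neighbours in a later multigene assembly. A cassette built here would therefore sit between units carrying matching connectors. The depositor also cautions that plasmid yield can fall with repeated passaging.
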