Features (pLannotate 1.2.2; 6 found; start..end, strand, type, name):
    937..1525    -  rep_origin     ori: high-copy-number ColE1/pMB1/pBR322/pUC origin of replication
   1628..1732    +  promoter       AmpR promoter: bla
   1733..2593    +  CDS            AmpR: β-lactamase; bla; confers resistance to ampicillin, carbenicillin, and related antibiotics
   2909..2936    -  terminator     T7Te terminator: phage T7 early transcription terminator
   2952..3023    -  terminator     rrnB T1 terminator: transcription terminator T1 from the E. coli rrnB gene
   3035..456     -  CDS            superfolder GFP (across the origin): GFP variant that folds robustly even when fused to poorly folded proteins (Pédelacq et al., 2006)
>Addgene plasmid #180698 | pMYT045 | addgene full sequence | sequence record 369415 | Addgene NGS Result
GATGTAAACATTGTGGCTGTTAAAATTGTATTCCAGCTTATGGCCCAGGATATTGCCGTCCTCTTTAAAG
TCAATGCCTTTCAGCTCAATGCGGTTTACCAGGGTATCGCCTTCAAATTTCACTTCCGCACGCGTTTTGT
ACGTGCCGTCATCCTTAAAGGAAATCGTGCGTTCCTGCACATAGCCTTCCGGCATGGCGGACTTGAAGAA
GTCATGCTGCTTCATATGGTCCGGATAACGAGCAAAGCACTGAACACCATAAGTCAGCGTCGTTACCAGA
GTCGGCCAAGGAACCGGCAGTTTACCAGTAGTACAGATGAACTTCAGCGTCAGTTTACCATTAGTTGCGT
CACCTTCACCCTCGCCACGCACGGAAAACTTATGACCGTTGACATCACCATCCAGTTCCACCAGAATAGG
GACGACACCAGTGAACAGTTCTTCGCCTTTACGCATCTAGTATTTCTCCTCTTTCTCTAGTAGCTAAGAT
CCGAACCTGCCGTTTCTTGAGTTGCCGCGATGTTAAGAAAACATTCATAAATTAAATGTGAATTGCCGCA
CACATTATTAAATAAGATTTACAAAATGTTCAAAATGACGCATGAAATCACGTTTCACTTTCGGTCTCAC
GTTGAACTGAGACGCATGTCTAGAACTGGAATTCGTGGCTTTACCTCGTATTGCGCGTACTGGGTTCGAG
TTCCCTGATCCGTATGTCGAATGGCTACCAGGCTGACGACGATGATATGAGCGTGCATCGGCATCTTGCG
GTGTTGATTAGCTGCCACTGGTGGCTGTCCTACATCAGCCTCATGTGGTCTAGGTCTGCGCGGCCGCACG
GTTATCCACAGAATCAGGGGATAACGCAGGAAAGAACATGTGAGCAAAAGGCCAGCAAAAGGCCAGGAAC
CGTAAAAAGGCCGCGTTGCTGGCGTTTTTCCATAGGCTCCGCCCCCCTGACGAGCATCACAAAAATCGAC
GCTCAAGTCAGAGGTGGCGAAACCCGACAGGACTATAAAGATACCAGGCGTTTCCCCCTGGAAGCTCCCT
CGTGCGCTCTCCTGTTCCGACCCTGCCGCTTACCGGATACCTGTCCGCCTTTCTCCCTTCGGGAAGCGTG
GCGCTTTCTCATAGCTCACGCTGTAGGTATCTCAGTTCGGTGTAGGTCGTTCGCTCCAAGCTGGGCTGTG
TGCACGAACCCCCCGTTCAGCCCGACCGCTGCGCCTTATCCGGTAACTATCGTCTTGAGTCCAACCCGGT
AAGACACGACTTATCGCCACTGGCAGCAGCCACTGGTAACAGGATTAGCAGAGCGAGGTATGTAGGCGGT
GCTACAGAGTTCTTGAAGTGGTGGCCTAACTACGGCTACACTAGAAGAACAGTATTTGGTATCTGCGCTC
TGCTGAAGCCAGTTACCTTCGGAAAAAGAGTTGGTAGCTCTTGATCCGGCAAACAAACCACCGCTGGTAG
CGGTGGTTTTTTTGTTTGCAAGCAGCAGATTACGCGCAGAAAAAAAGGATCTCAAGAAGATCCTTTGATC
TTTTCTACGGGGTCTGACGCTCAGTGGAACGAAAACTCACGTTAAGGGATTTTGGTCATGACAGGTGGCA
CTTTTCGGGGAAATGTGCGCGGAACCCCTATTTGTTTATTTTTCTAAATACATTCAAATATGTATCCGCT
CATGAGACAATAACCCTGATAAATGCTTCAATAATATTGAAAAAGGAAGAGTATGAGTATTCAACATTTC
CGTGTCGCCCTTATTCCCTTTTTTGCGGCATTTTGCCTTCCTGTTTTTGCTCACCCAGAAACGCTGGTGA
AAGTAAAAGATGCTGAAGATCAGTTGGGTGCACGAGTGGGTTACATCGAACTGGATCTCAACAGCGGTAA
GATCCTTGAGAGTTTTCGCCCCGAAGAACGTTTTCCAATGATGAGCACTTTTAAAGTTCTGCTATGTGGC
GCGGTATTATCCCGTATTGACGCCGGGCAAGAGCAACTCGGTCGCCGCATACACTATTCTCAGAATGACT
TGGTTGAGTACTCACCAGTCACAGAAAAGCATCTTACGGATGGCATGACAGTAAGAGAATTATGCAGTGC
TGCCATAACCATGAGTGATAACACTGCGGCCAACTTACTTCTGACAACGATCGGAGGACCGAAGGAGCTA
ACCGCTTTTTTGCACAACATGGGGGATCATGTAACTCGCCTTGATCGTTGGGAACCGGAGCTGAATGAAG
CCATACCAAACGACGAGCGTGACACCACGATGCCTGTAGCAATGGCAACAACGTTGCGCAAACTATTAAC
TGGCGAACTACTTACTCTAGCTTCCCGGCAACAATTAATAGACTGGATGGAGGCGGATAAAGTTGCAGGA
CCACTTCTGCGCTCGGCCCTTCCGGCTGGCTGGTTTATTGCTGATAAATCTGGAGCCGGTGAGCGTGGGT
CCCGCGGTATCATTGCAGCACTGGGGCCAGATGGTAAGCCCTCCCGTATCGTAGTTATCTACACGACGGG
GAGTCAGGCAACTATGGATGAACGAAATAGACAGATCGCTGAGATAGGTGCCTCACTGATTAAGCATTGG
TAACTGTCAGACCAAGTTTACTCATATATACTTTAGATTGATTTAAAACTTCATTTTTAATTTAAAAGGA
TCTAGGTGAAGATCCTTTTTGATAATCGCGGCCGCGTCAGGCTGTCTCTTTGCATTGTCACGGTTTCGGT
TAGCCTGCCTCGATTTCAGGATGTGGCTCGGTGTTACGTCATCTGTCCAGCGTTGTCACCATGTTTAGAC
GGATTGGACGCATCTTGCCTAGTTCGTCTAGTGCAGGCGCTCGCTTGGGAGTAAAGATTCCTGCAGTACG
ACTAGTATCGCGTCTCATACCCAGCTGAGACCTATAAACGCAGAAAGGCCCACCCGAAGGTGAGCCAGTG
TGACTCTAGTAGAGAGCGTTCACCGACAAACAACAGATAAAACGAAAGGCCCAGTCTTTCGACTGAGCCT
TTCGTTTTATTTGATGCCTGGTCATTTGTACAGTTCATCCATACCATGCGTGATGCCCGCTGCGGTTACG
AACTCCAGCAGAACCATATGATCGCGTTTCTCGTTCGGATCTTTAGACAGAACGCTTTGCGTGCTCAGAT
AGTGATTGTCTGGCAGCAGAACAGGACCATCACCGATTGGAGTGTTTTGCTGGTAGTGATCAGCCAGCTG
CACGCTGCCATCCTCCACGTTGTGGCGAATTTTAAAATTCGCTTTAATGCCATTTTTTTGTTTATCGGCG
GT
